>Addgene plasmid #83001 | pDONR223_ACD_WT_V5 | addgene full sequence | sequence record 162778 | Addgene NGS Result
GGCAGTTCCCTACTCTCGCGTTAACGCTAGCATGGATGTTTTCCCAGTCACGACGTTGTAAAACGACGGC
CAGTCTTAAGCTCGGGCCCCAAATAATGATTTTATTTTGACTGATAGTGACCTGTTCGTTGCAACAAATT
GATGAGCAATGCTTTTTTATAATGCCAACTTTGTACAAAAAAGTTGGCATGCCTGGCCGCTGTCAGAGTG
ACGCCGCGATGAGAGTAAACGGGCCAGCATCCCGTGCACCAGCGGGGTGGACCAGCGGGAGTCTGCACAC
AGGCCCCCGAGCAGGACGCCCTCGTGCGCAGGCGCGGGGTGTACGTGGGCGGGGCCTCCTCCTCCGGCCC
CGCCCAGCGAAGGAGCTTCCTCTTCCGAGGAAAGGCGGGGCCTGGGCGCCCGCGGGAAACCCGGGCCCGT
TGCATCCGCTGGGTGTAGCCGTGGGGATGGCAGGTTCGGGGAGGCTGGTCCTACGGCCCTGGATTCGGGA
GCTGATTCTGGGGTCAGAGACACCCTCCAGTCCACGAGCCGGGCAGCTGCTTGAGGTACTACAGGACGCC
GAGGCCGCGGTCGCGGGCCCATCCCACGCCCCTGATACGTCCGACGTCGGGGCCACGCTGCTTGTGTCTG
ACGGGACCCACAGTGTCCGATGCCTGGTGACGCGGGAGGCCCTGGACACCTCGGACTGGGAGGAGAAGGA
GTTCGGCTTCCGCGGGACAGAGGGCCGGCTGCTGCTGCTGCAGGACTGCGGGGTTCATGTCCAGGTCGCT
GAGGGCGGCGCGCCCGCAGAGTTCTATCTCCAGGTGGACCGCTTCAGCCTGCTGCCCACGGAGCAGCCCC
GGCTACGGGTGCCTGGTTGCAACCAAGACTTAGATGTTCAGAAAAAGCTCTATGACTGCCTTGAGGAGCA
CCTTTCAGAGTCCACCTCGTCCAATGCAGGCCTATCACTGTCCCAGCTTCTGGATGAAATGCGGGAGGAC
CAGGAGCATCAGGGGGCACTCGTGTGCCTGGCTGAAAGCTGCCTGACACTGGAGGGCCCTTGCACAGCAC
CCCCTGTCACCCACTGGGCTGCCTCACGATGCAAGGCCACGGGAGAAGCTGTGTACACTGTCCCCAGCTC
AATGCTGTGCATCTCTGAGAATGACCAGCTAATTCTGAGCTCTCTAGGCCCCTGTCAGAGGACACAGGGC
CCTGAGCTGCCCCCACCAGACCCGGCTCTGCAGGACCTATCTCTGACCCTCATAGCCTCTCCTCCTTCCT
CACCCAGTTCCTCAGGAACCCCGGCCTTACCCGGCCACATGTCATCCGAGGAAAGTGGTACCAGCATCAG
CCTTCTGCCTGCCCTGTCCTTGGCTGCTCCAGACCCAGGGCAGAGAAGCAGCTCCCAGCCCTCACCAGCC
ATCTGCTCAGCCCCTGCCACCCTGACCCCCAGGTCCCCACACGCCAGCCGTACCCCCAGCTCCCCACTCC
AGAGCTGCACTCCCAGTCTCTCACCCCGTAGCCATGTCCCCAGTCCACACCAGGCTCTTGTGACCAGGCC
CCAGAAACCTAGCCTGGAGTTCAAGGAGTTTGTAGGGTTGCCCTGCAAGAATCGGCCGCCTTTTCCCAGG
ACCGGAGCTACCAGGGGAGCCCAGGAGCCCTGCTCTGTCTGGGAACCCCCAAAGAGGCATCGTGATGGTT
CTGCCTTCCAGTATGAGTATGAGCCACCCTGCACGTCCCTCTGTGCTCGGGTCCAAGCTGCCAGGCTTCC
TCCCCAGCTCATGGCCTGGGCCTTGCACTTTCTGATGGATGCACAGCCAGGGTCTGAGCCAACTCCGATG
TGCCCAACTTTCTTGTACAAAGTTGGCATTATAAGAAAGCATTGCTTATCAATTTGTTGCAACGAACAGG
TCACTATCAGTCAAAATAAAATCATTATTTGCCATCCAGCTGATATCCCCTATAGTGAGTCGTATTACAT
GGTCATAGCTGTTTCCTGGCAGCTCTGGCCCGTGTCTCAAAATCTCTGATGTTACATTGCACAAGATAAA
AATATATCATCATGCCTCCTCTAGACCAGCCAGGACAGAAATGCCTCGACTTCGCTGCTACCCAAGGTTG
CCGGGTGACGCACACCGTGGAAACGGATGAAGGCACGAACCCAGTGGACATAAGCCTGTTCGGTTCGTAA
GCTGTAATGCAAGTAGCGTATGCGCTCACGCAACTGGTCCAGAACCTTGACCGAACGCAGCGGTGGTAAC
GGCGCAGTGGCGGTTTTCATGGCTTGTTATGACTGTTTTTTTGGGGTACAGTCTATGCCTCGGGCATCCA
AGCAGCAAGCGCGTTACGCCGTGGGTCGATGTTTGATGTTATGGAGCAGCAACGATGTTACGCAGCAGGG
CAGTCGCCCTAAAACAAAGTTAAACATTATGAGGGAAGCGGTGATCGCCGAAGTATCGACTCAACTATCA
GAGGTAGTTGGCGTCATCGAGCGCCATCTCGAACCGACGTTGCTGGCCGTACATTTGTACGGCTCCGCAG
TGGATGGCGGCCTGAAGCCACACAGTGATATTGATTTGCTGGTTACGGTGACCGTAAGGCTTGATGAAAC
AACGCGGCGAGCTTTGATCAACGACCTTTTGGAAACTTCGGCTTCCCCTGGAGAGAGCGAGATTCTCCGC
GCTGTAGAAGTCACCATTGTTGTGCACGACGACATCATTCCGTGGCGTTATCCAGCTAAGCGCGAACTGC
AATTTGGAGAATGGCAGCGCAATGACATTCTTGCAGGTATCTTCGAGCCAGCCACGATCGACATTGATCT
GGCTATCTTGCTGACAAAAGCAAGAGAACATAGCGTTGCCTTGGTAGGTCCAGCGGCGGAGGAACTCTTT
GATCCGGTTCCTGAACAGGATCTATTTGAGGCGCTAAATGAAACCTTAACGCTATGGAACTCGCCGCCCG
ACTGGGCTGGCGATGAGCGAAATGTAGTGCTTACGTTGTCCCGCATTTGGTACAGCGCAGTAACCGGCAA
AATCGCGCCGAAGGATGTCGCTGCCGACTGGGCAATGGAGCGCCTGCCGGCCCAGTATCAGCCCGTCATA
CTTGAAGCTAGACAGGCTTATCTTGGACAAGAAGAAGATCGCTTGGCCTCGCGCGCAGATCAGTTGGAAG
AATTTGTCCACTACGTGAAAGGCGAGATCACCAAGGTAGTCGGCAAATAACCCTCGAGCCACCCATGACC
AAAATCCCTTAACGTGAGTTACGCGTCGTTCCACTGAGCGTCAGACCCCGTAGAAAAGATCAAAGGATCT
TCTTGAGATCCTTTTTTTCTGCGCGTAATCTGCTGCTTGCAAACAAAAAAACCACCGCTACCAGCGGTGG
TTTGTTTGCCGGATCAAGAGCTACCAACTCTTTTTCCGAAGGTAACTGGCTTCAGCAGAGCGCAGATACC
AAATACTGTTCTTCTAGTGTAGCCGTAGTTAGGCCACCACTTCAAGAACTCTGTAGCACCGCCTACATAC
CTCGCTCTGCTAATCCTGTTACCAGTGGCTGCTGCCAGTGGCGATAAGTCGTGTCTTACCGGGTTGGACT
CAAGACGATAGTTACCGGATAAGGCGCAGCGGTCGGGCTGAACGGGGGGTTCGTGCACACAGCCCAGCTT
GGAGCGAACGACCTACACCGAACTGAGATACCTACAGCGTGAGCTATGAGAAAGCGCCACGCTTCCCGAA
GGGAGAAAGGCGGACAGGTATCCGGTAAGCGGCAGGGTCGGAACAGGAGAGCGCACGAGGGAGCTTCCAG
GGGGAAACGCCTGGTATCTTTATAGTCCTGTCGGGTTTCGCCACCTCTGACTTGAGCGTCGATTTTTGTG
ATGCTCGTCAGGGGGGCGGAGCCTATGGAAAAACGCCAGCAACGCGGCCTTTTTACGGTTCCTGGCCTTT
TGCTGGCCTTTTGCTCACATGTTCTTTCCTGCGTTATCCCCTGATTCTGTGGATAACCGTATTACCGCCT
TTGAGTGAGCTGATACCGCTCGCCGCAGCCGAACGACCGAGCGCAGCGAGTCAGTGAGCGAGGAAGCGGA
AGAGCGCCCAATACGCAAACCGCCTCTCCCCGCGCGTTGGCCGATTCATTAATGCAGCTGGCACGACAGG
TTTCCCGACTGGAAAGCGGGCAGTGAGCGCAACGCAATTAATACGCGTACCGCTAGCCAGGAAGAGTTTG
TAGAAACGCAAAAAGGCCATCCGTCAGGATGGCCTTCTGCTTAGTTTGATGCCTGGCAGTTTATGGCGGG
CGTCCTGCCCGCCACCCTCCGGGCCGTTGCTTCACAACGTTCAAATCCGCTCCCGGCGGATTTGTCCTAC
TCAGGAGAGCGTTCACCGACAAACAACAGATAAAACGAAAGGCCCAGTCTTCCGACTGAGCCTTTCGTTT
TATTTGATGCCT
Features (pLannotate 1.2.2; 12 found; start..end, strand, type, name):
     38..74      -  CDS            lacZα (fragment): LacZα fragment of β-galactosidase; lacZ fragment
     91..186     +  protein_bind   attL3: mutant version of attL; recombination site for the Gateway® LR reaction LR Clonase™
    447..1820    +  CDS            ACD: ACD_HUMAN - Also known as PIP1 From Homo sapiens (Human).
   1823..1921    -  protein_bind   attL2: mutant version of attL; recombination site for the Gateway® LR reaction LR Clonase™
   1939..1957    -  promoter       T7 promoter: promoter for bacteriophage T7 RNA polymerase
   2147..2170    +  promoter       Pc promoter (fragment): intI1 (promoter lies within the coding sequence); class 1 integron promoter
   2346..2402    +  CDS            GmR (fragment): gentamycin acetyltransferase; aacC1; confers resistance to gentamycin
   2409..3200    +  CDS            SmR: aminoglycoside adenylyltransferase (Murphy, 1985); aadA; confers resistance to spectinomycin and streptomycin
   3293..3881    +  rep_origin     ori: high-copy-number ColE1/pMB1/pBR322/pUC origin of replication
   4064..4156    +  CDS            lacI (fragment): lac repressor; lacI; The lac repressor binds to the lac operator to inhibit transcription in E. coli. This inhibition can be relieved by adding lactose or isopropyl-β-D-thiogalactopyranoside (IPTG).
   4211..4238    -  terminator     rrnB T2 terminator: transcription terminator T2 from the E. coli rrnB gene
   4370..4413    +  terminator     rrnB T1 terminator: Escherichia coli rrnB; transcription terminator T1 from the E. coli rrnB gene
