[The description below was written by a language model from this plasmid's Addgene catalogue record and pLannotate feature annotations shown in this document.]
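Description:
pDONR223_ACD_WT_V5 is a Gateway entry clone built in the Invitrogen pDONR223 backbone and carrying the human ACD open reading frame (also known as TPP1, PTOP, PIP1 or TINT1). It is a bacterial propagation and shuttling plasmid, not an expression vector. The record lists no promoter for the insert, and the only promoter near the cassette is a T7 promoter lying outside the downstream att site on the opposite strand. The 4.4 kb plasmid replicates in E. coli from a high-copy ColE1/pUC-type origin. Selection is with spectinomycin through the aadA (SmR) aminoglycoside adenylyltransferase gene, which sits downstream of a class 1 integron Pc promoter fragment. Short lacZα, lacI and gentamicin-resistance fragments are backbone remnants, and rrnB T1 and T2 terminators insulate the cloning region from read-through transcription.

The ACD coding sequence is flanked by attL recombination sites, annotated by the software as attL3 upstream and attL2 downstream. These sites allow the ORF to be moved into any compatible destination vector by an LR Clonase reaction. The clone is in the "open" configuration, with no stop codon directly after the insert, so the ORF can be fused in frame to a C-terminal tag supplied by the destination vector. The "V5" in the name presumably refers to this, since no V5 tag is annotated in the entry clone itself. Although the name says WT, the catalogue lists a V518A change relative to the reference transcript. The annotated ACD match also begins some distance downstream of the first att site, so it may not cover the whole ORF. The plasmid belongs to the Target Accelerator Plasmid Collection and was used as an overexpression control in gene expression profiling of lung cancer somatic variants.
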