Addgene plasmid #83001: pDONR223_ACD_WT_V5
Purpose: Gateway Donor vector containing ACD, used as an over expression control for gene expression analysis. Part of the Target Accelerator Plasmid Collection.
Depositing lab: Jesse Boehm & Matthew Meyerson & David Root. Depositing organization: Broad Institute. Publication: High-throughput Phenotyping of Lung Cancer Somatic Mutations. Berger AH, Brooks AN, Wu X, Shrestha Y, Chouinard C, Piccioni F, Bagul M, Kamburov A, Imielinski M, Hogstrom L, Zhu C, Yang X, Pantel S, Sakai R, Watson J, Kaplan N, Campbell JD, Singh S, Root DE, Narayan R, Natoli T, Lahr DL, Tirosh I, Tamayo P, Getz G, Wong B, Doench J, Subramanian A, Golub TR, Meyerson M, Boehm JS. Cancer Cell. 2016 Aug 8;30(2):214-28. doi: 10.1016/j.ccell.2016.06.022. Epub 2016 Jul 28. PubMed 27478040.
Backbone
  Vector backbone: pDONR223
  Backbone manufacturer: Invitrogen
  Vector type: Gateway Entry vector
Growth in bacteria
  Bacterial resistance: Spectinomycin, 50 μg/mL
  Growth temperature: 37°C
  Growth strain: DH5alpha
  Copy number: High Copy
Gene/Insert
  Gene/Insert name: ACD
  Species: H. sapiens (human)
  Mutation: V518A
  GenBank ID: NM_001082486
  Entrez Gene: ACD (a.k.a. PIP1, PTOP, TINT1, TPP1)
  Promoter: None
  Cloning method: Gateway Cloning
  Sequencing primers: 5′ M13pUC-fwd; 3′ M13-Rev
Terms and licenses: Academic/Nonprofit Terms; Industry Terms: Not Available to Industry
Depositor comments: Open state: NO stop codon immediately follows insert
How to cite: pDONR223_ACD_WT_V5 was a gift from Jesse Boehm & Matthew Meyerson & David Root (Addgene plasmid # 83001 ; http://n2t.net/addgene:83001 ; RRID:Addgene_83001)
