>Addgene plasmid #83001 | pDONR223_ACD_WT_V5 | depositor partial sequence | sequence record 162777 | Insert sequence
ATGCCTGGCCGCTGTCAGAGTGACGCCGCGATGAGAGTAAACGGGCCAGCATCCCGTGCACCAGCGGGGT
GGACCAGCGGGAGTCTGCACACAGGCCCCCGAGCAGGACGCCCTCGTGCGCAGGCGCGGGGTGTACGTGG
GCGGGGCCTCCTCCTCCGGCCCCGCCCAGCGAAGGAGCTTCCTCTTCCGAGGAAAGGCGGGGCCTGGGCG
CCCGCGGGAAACCCGGGCCCGTTGCATCCGCTGGGTGTAGCCGTGGGGATGGCAGGTTCGGGGAGGCTGG
TCCTACGGCCCTGGATTCGGGAGCTGATTCTGGGGTCAGAGACACCCTCCAGTCCACGAGCCGGGCAGCT
GCTTGAGGTACTACAGGACGCCGAGGCCGCGGTCGCGGGCCCATCCCACGCCCCTGATACGTCCGACGTC
GGGGCCACGCTGCTTGTGTCTGACGGGACCCACAGTGTCCGATGCCTGGTGACGCGGGAGGCCCTGGACA
CCTCGGACTGGGAGGAGAAGGAGTTCGGCTTCCGCGGGACAGAGGGCCGGCTGCTGCTGCTGCAGGACTG
CGGGGTTCATGTCCAGGTCGCTGAGGGCGGCGCGCCCGCAGAGTTCTATCTCCAGGTGGACCGCTTCAGC
CTGCTGCCCACGGAGCAGCCCCGGCTACGGGTGCCTGGTTGCAACCAAGACTTAGATGTTCAGAAAAAGC
TCTATGACTGCCTTGAGGAGCACCTTTCAGAGTCCACCTCGTCCAATGCAGGCCTATCACTGTCCCAGCT
TCTGGATGAAATGCGGGAGGACCAGGAGCATCAGGGGGCACTCGTGTGCCTGGCTGAAAGCTGCCTGACA
CTGGAGGGCCCTTGCACAGCACCCCCTGTCACCCACTGGGCTGCCTCACGATGCAAGGCCACGGGAGAAG
CTGTGTACACTGTCCCCAGCTCAATGCTGTGCATCTCTGAGAATGACCAGCTAATTCTGAGCTCTCTAGG
CCCCTGTCAGAGGACACAGGGCCCTGAGCTGCCCCCACCAGACCCGGCTCTGCAGGACCTATCTCTGACC
CTCATAGCCTCTCCTCCTTCCTCACCCAGTTCCTCAGGAACCCCGGCCTTACCCGGCCACATGTCATCCG
AGGAAAGTGGTACCAGCATCAGCCTTCTGCCTGCCCTGTCCTTGGCTGCTCCAGACCCAGGGCAGAGAAG
CAGCTCCCAGCCCTCACCAGCCATCTGCTCAGCCCCTGCCACCCTGACCCCCAGGTCCCCACACGCCAGC
CGTACCCCCAGCTCCCCACTCCAGAGCTGCACTCCCAGTCTCTCACCCCGTAGCCATGTCCCCAGTCCAC
ACCAGGCTCTTGTGACCAGGCCCCAGAAACCTAGCCTGGAGTTCAAGGAGTTTGTAGGGTTGCCCTGCAA
GAATCGGCCGCCTTTTCCCAGGACCGGAGCTACCAGGGGAGCCCAGGAGCCCTGCTCTGTCTGGGAACCC
CCAAAGAGGCATCGTGATGGTTCTGCCTTCCAGTATGAGTATGAGCCACCCTGCACGTCCCTCTGTGCTC
GGGTCCAAGCTGCCAGGCTTCCTCCCCAGCTCATGGCCTGGGCCTTGCACTTTCTGATGGATGCACAGCC
AGGGTCTGAGCCAACTCCGATG
